Addgene plasmid #205233: 2xMARS
Depositing lab: Jeremy Baskin. Publication: A phosphorylation-controlled switch confers cell cycle-dependent protein relocalization. Cao X, Huang S, Wagner MM, Cho YT, Chiu DC, Wartchow KM, Lazarian A, McIntire LB, Smolka MB, Baskin JM. Nat Cell Biol. 2024 Oct;26(10):1804-1816. doi: 10.1038/s41556-024-01495-8. Epub 2024 Aug 29. PubMed 39209962.
Backbone
  Vector backbone: mScarlet-i-N1
  Backbone size w/o insert (bp): 4700
  Total vector size (bp): 5580
  Modifications to backbone: Added a nuclear export signal downstream of mScarlet-i
  Vector type: Mammalian Expression
  Selectable markers: Neomycin (select with G418)
Growth in bacteria
  Bacterial resistance: Kanamycin, 50 μg/mL
  Growth temperature: 37°C
  Growth strain: DH5alpha
  Copy number: High Copy
Gene/Insert
  Gene/Insert name: two repeats of PLEKHA5 aa 143-271 with K163A and R164A mutations (alt name: PEPP2)
  Species: H. sapiens (human)
  Insert size (bp): 834
  Mutation: amino acids 143-271 of PLEKHA5 (GenBank reference sequence NM_001256470.2) with K163A and R164A mutations
  GenBank ID: NM_001256470.2
  Entrez Gene: PLEKHA5 (a.k.a. PEPP-2, PEPP2)
  Promoter: CMV
  Tag / fusion protein: mScarlet-i (C terminal on backbone); Nuclear Export Sequence (C terminal on backbone)
  Cloning method: Gibson Cloning
  Sequencing primers: 5′ CMV forward; 3′ EGFPC1R (CATTTTATGTTTCAGGTTCAGGG)
Terms and licenses: Academic/Nonprofit Terms; Industry Terms: Not Available to Industry
How to cite: 2xMARS was a gift from Jeremy Baskin (Addgene plasmid # 205233 ; http://n2t.net/addgene:205233 ; RRID:Addgene_205233)
