[The description below was written by a language model from this plasmid's Addgene catalogue record and pLannotate feature annotations shown in this document.]
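Description:
2xMARS is a 5,580 bp mammalian expression plasmid built on the mScarlet-i-N1 backbone, a Clontech N1-style vector in which an insert is fused upstream of a fluorescent protein. It replicates in E. coli at high copy from a ColE1/pUC-type origin and also carries an f1 phage origin. A single NeoR/KanR (Tn5 aminoglycoside phosphotransferase) gene serves as the marker in both hosts. A bacterial bla-type promoter drives it for kanamycin selection, and the SV40 enhancer/early promoter with an HSV TK polyadenylation signal drives it for G418 selection in mammalian cells. The short ble, SV40 large T antigen and bGH poly(A) fragments in the annotation appear to be backbone remnants rather than functional elements.

The payload is expressed from the human CMV immediate-early enhancer and promoter and terminated by the SV40 poly(A) signal. It consists of two tandem copies of human PLEKHA5 (PEPP2) amino acids 143-271, each recorded as carrying K163A and R164A substitutions. The feature table shows them as two PLEKHA5 fragments separated by a short linker containing residual multiple cloning site sequence. These repeats are fused at their C terminus to the monomeric red fluorescent protein mScarlet-I. This is followed by an HIV Rev-derived nuclear export signal, which was added to the backbone and would be expected to keep the fusion out of the nucleus. The insert was assembled by Gibson cloning.

The record does not spell out the intended use. The associated publication concerns a phosphorylation-controlled switch that gives cell cycle-dependent protein relocalization. This suggests that the construct acts as a fluorescent live-cell reporter whose subcellular localization changes with cell cycle stage.
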