Features (pLannotate 1.2.2; 18 found; start..end, strand, type, name):
     61..364     +  enhancer       CMV enhancer: human cytomegalovirus immediate early enhancer
    365..568     +  promoter       CMV promoter: human cytomegalovirus (CMV) immediate early promoter
    591..634     +  misc_feature   MCS (fragment): multiple cloning site
    644..1030    +  CDS            PLEKHA5 (fragment): PKHA5_HUMAN - Also known as KIAA1686, PEPP2. Experimental evidence at protein level: Swiss-Prot protein existence level 1. From Homo sapiens (Human).
   1031..1048    +  misc_feature   MCS (fragment): multiple cloning site
   1091..1492    +  CDS            PLEKHA5 (fragment): PKHA5_HUMAN - Also known as KIAA1686, PEPP2. Experimental evidence at protein level: Swiss-Prot protein existence level 1. From Homo sapiens (Human).
   1511..2206    +  CDS            mScarlet-I: mScarlet-I is a basic (constitutively fluorescent) red fluorescent protein published in 2016, derived from synthetic construct. It is reported to be a rapidly-maturing monomer with moderate acid sensitivity.
   2213..2239    +  CDS            NES: nuclear export signal from the HIV Rev protein (Fischer et al., 1995)
   2262..2345    +  CDS            large T antigen (fragment): large T antigen from SV40 (simian virus 40)
   2368..2489    +  polyA_signal   SV40 poly(A) signal: SV40 polyadenylation signal
   2523..2951    -  rep_origin     f1 ori (sequence partly withheld): f1 bacteriophage origin of replication; arrow indicates direction of (+) strand synthesis
   2978..3082    +  promoter       AmpR promoter: bla
   3084..3441    +  promoter       SV40 promoter: SV40 enhancer and early promoter
   3476..4270    +  CDS            NeoR/KanR: aminoglycoside phosphotransferase from Tn5; aph(3')-II (or nptII); confers resistance to neomycin, kanamycin, and G418 (Geneticin®)
   4291..4443    +  CDS            ble (fragment): BLE_KLEPN - Experimental evidence at protein level: Swiss-Prot protein existence level 1. Binding protein with a strong affinity to the bleomycin family of antibiotics. Binds to CL990; an antimitotic-antibiotic compound. From Klebsiella pneumoniae.
   4502..4549    +  polyA_signal   HSV TK poly(A) signal: herpes simplex virus thymidine kinase polyadenylation signal (Cole and Stacy, 1985)
   4640..4656    -  polyA_signal   bGH poly(A) signal (fragment): bovine growth hormone polyadenylation signal
   4878..5466    +  rep_origin     ori: high-copy-number ColE1/pMB1/pBR322/pUC origin of replication
>Addgene plasmid #205233 | 2xMARS | addgene full sequence | sequence record 404744 | Addgene NGS Result
TAGTTATTAATAGTAATCAATTACGGGGTCATTAGTTCATAGCCCATATATGGAGTTCCGCGTTACATAA
CTTACGGTAAATGGCCCGCCTGGCTGACCGCCCAACGACCCCCGCCCATTGACGTCAATAATGACGTATG
TTCCCATAGTAACGCCAATAGGGACTTTCCATTGACGTCAATGGGTGGAGTATTTACGGTAAACTGCCCA
CTTGGCAGTACATCAAGTGTATCATATGCCAAGTACGCCCCCTATTGACGTCAATGACGGTAAATGGCCC
GCCTGGCATTATGCCCAGTACATGACCTTATGGGACTTTCCTACTTGGCAGTACATCTACGTATTAGTCA
TCGCTATTACCATGGTGATGCGGTTTTGGCAGTACATCAATGGGCGTGGATAGCGGTTTGACTCACGGGG
ATTTCCAAGTCTCCACCCCATTGACGTCAATGGGAGTTTGTTTTGGCACCAAAATCAACGGGACTTTCCA
AAATGTCGTAACAACTCCGCCCCATTGACGCAAATGGGCGGTAGGCGTGTACGGTGGGAGGTCTATATAA
GCAGAGCTGGTTTAGTGAACCGTCAGATCCGCTAGCGCTACCGGACTCAGATCTCGAGCTCAAGCTTCGA
ATTCGCCACCATGGGCAGAACTTCACGAGCTTCAAAAAAAGTTCATAATTTTGGAAAGAGGTCAAATTCA
ATTGCAGCGAATCCTAATGCACCGGTTGTCAGACGAGGTTGGCTTTATAAACAGGACAGTACTGGCATGA
AATTGTGGAAGAAACGCTGGTTTGTGCTTTCTGACCTTTGCCTCTTTTATTATAGAGATGAGAAAGAAGA
GGGTATCCTGGGAAGCATACTGTTACCTAGTTTTCAGATAGCTTTGCTTACCTCTGAAGATCACATTAAT
CGCAAATATGCTTTTAAGGCAGCCCATCCAAACATGCGGACCTATTATTTCTGCACTGATACAGGAAAGG
AAATGGAGTTGTGGATGAAAGCCATGTTAGATGCTGCCCTAGTACAGACACTGCAGTCGACGGTACCGAG
CGGCGGCCGCGGATCAGGAAGCGGATCAGGAAGCGGAATGGGCAGAACTTCACGAGCTTCAAAAAAAGTT
CATAATTTTGGAAAGAGGTCAAATTCAATTGCAGCGAATCCTAATGCACCGGTTGTCAGACGAGGTTGGC
TTTATAAACAGGACAGTACTGGCATGAAATTGTGGAAGAAACGCTGGTTTGTGCTTTCTGACCTTTGCCT
CTTTTATTATAGAGATGAGAAAGAAGAGGGTATCCTGGGAAGCATACTGTTACCTAGTTTTCAGATAGCT
TTGCTTACCTCTGAAGATCACATTAATCGCAAATATGCTTTTAAGGCAGCCCATCCAAACATGCGGACCT
ATTATTTCTGCACTGATACAGGAAAGGAAATGGAGTTGTGGATGAAAGCCATGTTAGATGCTGCCCTAGT
ACAGACAGTACCGCGGGCCCGGGATCCACCGGTCGCCACCATGGTGAGCAAGGGCGAGGCAGTGATCAAG
GAGTTCATGCGGTTCAAGGTGCACATGGAGGGCTCCATGAACGGCCACGAGTTCGAGATCGAGGGCGAGG
GCGAGGGCCGCCCCTACGAGGGCACCCAGACCGCCAAGCTGAAGGTGACCAAGGGTGGCCCCCTGCCCTT
CTCCTGGGACATCCTGTCCCCTCAGTTCATGTACGGCTCCAGGGCCTTCATCAAGCACCCCGCCGACATC
CCCGACTACTATAAGCAGTCCTTCCCCGAGGGCTTCAAGTGGGAGCGCGTGATGAACTTCGAGGACGGCG
GCGCCGTGACCGTGACCCAGGACACCTCCCTGGAGGACGGCACCCTGATCTACAAGGTGAAGCTCCGCGG
CACCAACTTCCCTCCTGACGGCCCCGTAATGCAGAAGAAGACAATGGGCTGGGAAGCGTCCACCGAGCGG
TTGTACCCCGAGGACGGCGTGCTGAAGGGCGACATTAAGATGGCCCTGCGCCTGAAGGACGGCGGCCGCT
ACCTGGCGGACTTCAAGACCACCTACAAGGCCAAGAAGCCCGTGCAGATGCCCGGCGCCTACAACGTCGA
CCGCAAGTTGGACATCACCTCCCACAACGAGGACTACACCGTGGTGGAACAGTACGAACGCTCCGAGGGC
CGCCACTCCACCGGCGGCATGGACGAGCTGTACAAGCTGCAGCTGCCTCCCCTGGAGCGCCTGACCCTGG
ACTAAAGCGGCCGCGACTCTAGATCATAATCAGCCATACCACATTTGTAGAGGTTTTACTTGCTTTAAAA
AACCTCCCACACCTCCCCCTGAACCTGAAACATAAAATGAATGCAATTGTTGTTGTTAACTTGTTTATTG
CAGCTTATAATGGTTACAAATAAAGCAATAGCATCACAAATTTCACAAATAAAGCATTTTTTTCACTGCA
TTCTAGTTGTGGTTTGTCCAAACTCATCAATGTATCTTAAGGCGTAAATTGTAAGCGTTAATATTTTGTT
AAAATTCGCGTTAAATTTTTGTTAAATCAGCTCATTTTTTAACCAATAGGCCGAAATCGGCAAAATCCCT
TATAAATCAAAAGAATAGACCGAGATAGGGT
[37 nt withheld, positions 2622-2658]
AAAGAACGTGGACTCCAACGTCAAAGG
[49 nt withheld, positions 2686-2734]
T
[91 nt withheld, positions 2736-2826]
G
[124 nt withheld, positions 2828-2951]
CAGGTGGCACTTTTCGGGGAAATGTGCGCGGAACCCCTATTTGTTTATTTTTCTAAATACATTCAAATAT
GTATCCGCTCATGAGACAATAACCCTGATAAATGCTTCAATAATATTGAAAAAGGAAGAGTCCTGAGGCG
GAAAGAACCAGCTGTGGAATGTGTGTCAGTTAGGGTGTGGAAAGTCCCCAGGCTCCCCAGCAGGCAGAAG
TATGCAAAGCATGCATCTCAATTAGTCAGCAACCAGGTGTGGAAAGTCCCCAGGCTCCCCAGCAGGCAGA
AGTATGCAAAGCATGCATCTCAATTAGTCAGCAACCATAGTCCCGCCCCTAACTCCGCCCATCCCGCCCC
TAACTCCGCCCAGTTCCGCCCATTCTCCGCCCCATGGCTGACTAATTTTTTTTATTTATGCAGAGGCCGA
GGCCGCCTCGGCCTCTGAGCTATTCCAGAAGTAGTGAGGAGGCTTTTTTGGAGGCCTAGGCTTTTGCAAA
GATCGATCAAGAGACAGGATGAGGATCGTTTCGCATGATTGAACAAGATGGATTGCACGCAGGTTCTCCG
GCCGCTTGGGTGGAGAGGCTATTCGGCTATGACTGGGCACAACAGACAATCGGCTGCTCTGATGCCGCCG
TGTTCCGGCTGTCAGCGCAGGGGCGCCCGGTTCTTTTTGTCAAGACCGACCTGTCCGGTGCCCTGAATGA
ACTGCAAGACGAGGCAGCGCGGCTATCGTGGCTGGCCACGACGGGCGTTCCTTGCGCAGCTGTGCTCGAC
GTTGTCACTGAAGCGGGAAGGGACTGGCTGCTATTGGGCGAAGTGCCGGGGCAGGATCTCCTGTCATCTC
ACCTTGCTCCTGCCGAGAAAGTATCCATCATGGCTGATGCAATGCGGCGGCTGCATACGCTTGATCCGGC
TACCTGCCCATTCGACCACCAAGCGAAACATCGCATCGAGCGAGCACGTACTCGGATGGAAGCCGGTCTT
GTCGATCAGGATGATCTGGACGAAGAGCATCAGGGGCTCGCGCCAGCCGAACTGTTCGCCAGGCTCAAGG
CGAGCATGCCCGACGGCGAGGATCTCGTCGTGACCCATGGCGATGCCTGCTTGCCGAATATCATGGTGGA
AAATGGCCGCTTTTCTGGATTCATCGACTGTGGCCGGCTGGGTGTGGCGGACCGCTATCAGGACATAGCG
TTGGCTACCCGTGATATTGCTGAAGAGCTTGGCGGCGAATGGGCTGACCGCTTCCTCGTGCTTTACGGTA
TCGCCGCTCCCGATTCGCAGCGCATCGCCTTCTATCGCCTTCTTGACGAGTTCTTCTGAGCGGGACTCTG
GGGTTCGAAATGACCGACCAAGCGACGCCCAACCTGCCATCACGAGATTTCGATTCCACCGCCGCCTTCT
ATGAAAGGTTGGGCTTCGGAATCGTTTTCCGGGACGCCGGCTGGATGATCCTCCAGCGCGGGGATCTCAT
GCTGGAGTTCTTCGCCCACCCTAGGGGGAGGCTAACTGAAACACGGAAGGAGACAATACCGGAAGGAACC
CGCGCTATGACGGCAATAAAAAGACAGAATAAAACGCACGGTGTTGGGTCGTTTGTTCATAAACGCGGGG
TTCGGTCCCAGGGCTGGCACTCTGTCGATACCCCACCGAGACCCCATTGGGGCCAATACGCCCGCGTTTC
TTCCTTTTCCCCACCCCACCCCCCAAGTTCGGGTGAAGGCCCAGGGCTCGCAGCCAACGTCGGGGCGGCA
GGCCCTGCCATAGCCTCAGGTTACTCATATATACTTTAGATTGATTTAAAACTTCATTTTTAATTTAAAA
GGATCTAGGTGAAGATCCTTTTTGATAATCTCATGACCAAAATCCCTTAACGTGAGTTTTCGTTCCACTG
AGCGTCAGACCCCGTAGAAAAGATCAAAGGATCTTCTTGAGATCCTTTTTTTCTGCGCGTAATCTGCTGC
TTGCAAACAAAAAAACCACCGCTACCAGCGGTGGTTTGTTTGCCGGATCAAGAGCTACCAACTCTTTTTC
CGAAGGTAACTGGCTTCAGCAGAGCGCAGATACCAAATACTGTTCTTCTAGTGTAGCCGTAGTTAGGCCA
CCACTTCAAGAACTCTGTAGCACCGCCTACATACCTCGCTCTGCTAATCCTGTTACCAGTGGCTGCTGCC
AGTGGCGATAAGTCGTGTCTTACCGGGTTGGACTCAAGACGATAGTTACCGGATAAGGCGCAGCGGTCGG
GCTGAACGGGGGGTTCGTGCACACAGCCCAGCTTGGAGCGAACGACCTACACCGAACTGAGATACCTACA
GCGTGAGCTATGAGAAAGCGCCACGCTTCCCGAAGGGAGAAAGGCGGACAGGTATCCGGTAAGCGGCAGG
GTCGGAACAGGAGAGCGCACGAGGGAGCTTCCAGGGGGAAACGCCTGGTATCTTTATAGTCCTGTCGGGT
TTCGCCACCTCTGACTTGAGCGTCGATTTTTGTGATGCTCGTCAGGGGGGCGGAGCCTATGGAAAAACGC
CAGCAACGCGGCCTTTTTACGGTTCCTGGCCTTTTGCTGGCCTTTTGCTCACATGTTCTTTCCTGCGTTA
TCCCCTGATTCTGTGGATAACCGTATTACCGCCATGCAT
